Addgene plasmid #116414: pHAGE-IGF1R-F1057L
Purpose: Lentiviral expression of IGF1R F1057L
Depositing lab: Gordon Mills & Kenneth Scott. Depositing organization: Baylor College of Medicine. Publication: Systematic Functional Annotation of Somatic Mutations in Cancer. Ng PK, Li J, Jeong KJ, Shao S, Chen H, Tsang YH, Sengupta S, Wang Z, Bhavana VH, Tran R, Soewito S, Minussi DC, Moreno D, Kong K, Dogruluk T, Lu H, Gao J, Tokheim C, Zhou DC, Johnson AM, Zeng J, Ip CKM, Ju Z, Wester M, Yu S, Li Y, Vellano CP, Schultz N, Karchin R, Ding L, Lu Y, Cheung LWT, Chen K, Shaw KR, Meric-Bernstam F, Scott KL, Yi S, Sahni N, Liang H, Mills GB. Cancer Cell. 2018 Mar 12;33(3):450-462.e10. doi: 10.1016/j.ccell.2018.01.021. PubMed 29533785.
Backbone
  Vector backbone: pHAGE
  Vector type: Lentiviral
Growth in bacteria
  Bacterial resistance: Ampicillin, 100 μg/mL
  Growth temperature: 37°C
  Growth strain: Stbl3
  Copy number: High Copy
Gene/Insert
  Gene/Insert name: IGF1R
  Species: H. sapiens (human)
  Mutation: F1057L
  Entrez Gene: IGF1R (a.k.a. CD221, IGFIR, IGFR, JTK13)
  Cloning method: Gateway Cloning
Terms and licenses: Academic/Nonprofit Terms; Industry Terms: Not Available to Industry
How to cite: pHAGE-IGF1R-F1057L was a gift from Gordon Mills & Kenneth Scott (Addgene plasmid # 116414 ; http://n2t.net/addgene:116414 ; RRID:Addgene_116414)
