[The description below was written by a language model from this plasmid's Addgene catalogue record and the feature table of its GenBank file.]
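Description:
pHAGE-IGF1R-F1057L is a 12.6 kb HIV-1-based lentiviral expression plasmid built on the pHAGE backbone, carrying the human insulin-like growth factor 1 receptor (IGF1R) open reading frame with the F1057L missense substitution. It is propagated in E. coli through a high-copy ColE1/pUC-type origin and selected with ampicillin via the bla gene; the record lists a recombination-deficient strain (Stbl3), as is usual for plasmids containing repeated LTR sequences.

The viral portion comprises a full-length HIV-1 LTR at the upstream end (labelled "3' LTR" by the automated annotation, but positioned as the 5' LTR of the vector genome), the Psi packaging signal, the Rev response element for Rev-dependent nuclear export of the genomic RNA, the cPPT/CTS, and a U3-deleted, self-inactivating 3' LTR. Between these, the human EF-1α promoter with its intron A drives constitutive expression. The IGF1R insert was introduced by Gateway recombination and lies between the attB1 and attB2 sites, although the coding sequence itself is not annotated in the feature table. A V5 epitope tag sits just downstream of attB2; the record does not state whether it is read in frame with the receptor. An EMCV IRES then allows cap-independent translation of EGFP from the same transcript, so transduced cells can be identified by fluorescence, and a WPRE enhances transcript expression.

The construct is intended for lentiviral delivery and stable expression of this IGF1R variant in mammalian cells, and comes from a study systematically annotating the functional effects of somatic mutations in cancer.
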