LOCUS       Exported 12616 bp ds-DNA circular SYN 13-MAY-2021
DEFINITION  Lentiviral expression of IGF1R F1057L.
ACCESSION   .
VERSION     .
KEYWORDS    pHAGE-IGF1R-F1057L
SOURCE      synthetic DNA construct
  ORGANISM  synthetic DNA construct
REFERENCE   1 (bases 1 to 12616)
  AUTHORS   Ng PK, Li J, Jeong KJ, Shao S, Chen H, Tsang YH, Sengupta S, Wang Z,
            Bhavana VH, Tran R, Soewito S, Minussi DC, Moreno D, Kong K,
            Dogruluk T, Lu H, Gao J, Tokheim C, Zhou DC, Johnson AM, Zeng J, Ip
            CKM, Ju Z, Wester M, Yu S, Li Y, Vellano CP, Schultz N, Karchin R,
            Ding L, Lu Y, Cheung LWT, Chen K, Shaw KR, Meric-Bernstam F, Scott
            KL, Yi S, Sahni N, Liang H, Mills GB
  TITLE     Systematic Functional Annotation of Somatic Mutations in Cancer.
  JOURNAL   Cancer Cell. 2018 Mar 12;33(3):450-462.e10. doi:
            10.1016/j.ccell.2018.01.021.
  PUBMED    29533785
REFERENCE   2 (bases 1 to 12616)
  AUTHORS   .
  TITLE     Direct Submission
  JOURNAL   Exported May 13, 2021 from SnapGene Server 1.1.58
            http://www.snapgene.com
FEATURES             Location/Qualifiers
     source          1..12616
                     /organism="synthetic DNA construct"
                     /mol_type="other DNA"
     promoter        1..1179
                     /label=EF-1-alpha promoter
                     /note="strong constitutive promoter for human elongation
                     factor EF-1-alpha"
     intron          232..1170
                     /label=EF-1-alpha intron A
                     /note="intron upstream of the start codon of human
                     EF-1-alpha"
     primer_bind     1127..1147
                     /label=EF1a-F
                     /note="Human elongation factor-1a promoter, forward primer"
     protein_bind    1199..1223
                     /gene="mutant version of attB"
                     /label=attB1
                     /bound_moiety="BP Clonase(TM)"
                     /note="recombination site for the Gateway(R) BP reaction"
     protein_bind    complement(5331..5355)
                     /gene="mutant version of attB"
                     /label=attB2
                     /bound_moiety="BP Clonase(TM)"
                     /note="recombination site for the Gateway(R) BP reaction"
     CDS             5408..5449
                     /codon_start=1
                     /product="epitope tag from simian virus 5"
                     /label=V5 tag
                     /translation="GKPIPNPLLGLDST"
     misc_feature    5470..6037
                     /label=IRES
                     /note="internal ribosome entry site (IRES) of the
                     encephalomyocarditis virus (EMCV)"
     misc_feature    5487..6039
                     /label=IRES
                     /note="internal ribosome entry site (IRES) of the
                     encephalomyocarditis virus (EMCV)"
     primer_bind     complement(5631..5648)
                     /label=IRES reverse
                     /note="IRES internal ribosome entry site, reverse primer.
                     Also called pCDH-rev"
     primer_bind     5858..5877
                     /label=IRES-F
                     /note="IRES internal ribosome entry site, forward primer"
     CDS             6051..6770
                     /codon_start=1
                     /product="the original enhanced GFP (Yang et al., 1996)"
                     /label=EGFP
                     /note="mammalian codon-optimized"
                     /translation="MVSKGEELFTGVVPILVELDGDVNGHKFSVSGEGEGDATYGKLTL
                     KFICTTGKLPVPWPTLVTTLTYGVQCFSRYPDHMKQHDFFKSAMPEGYVQERTIFFKDD
                     GNYKTRAEVKFEGDTLVNRIELKGIDFKEDGNILGHKLEYNYNSHNVYIMADKQKNGIK
                     VNFKIRHNIEDGSVQLADHYQQNTPIGDGPVLLPDNHYLSTQSALSKDPNEKRDHMVLL
                     EFVTAAGITLGMDELYK"
     CDS             6051..6767
                     /codon_start=1
                     /product="enhanced GFP"
                     /label=EGFP
                     /translation="MVSKGEELFTGVVPILVELDGDVNGHKFSVSGEGEGDATYGKLTL
                     KFICTTGKLPVPWPTLVTTLTYGVQCFSRYPDHMKQHDFFKSAMPEGYVQERTIFFKDD
                     GNYKTRAEVKFEGDTLVNRIELKGIDFKEDGNILGHKLEYNYNSHNVYIMADKQKNGIK
                     VNFKIRHNIEDGSVQLADHYQQNTPIGDGPVLLPDNHYLSTQSALSKDPNEKRDHMVLL
                     EFVTAAGITLGMDELYK"
     primer_bind     complement(6096..6117)
                     /label=EGFP-N
                     /note="EGFP, reverse primer"
     primer_bind     complement(6357..6376)
                     /label=EXFP-R
                     /note="For distinguishing EGFP variants, reverse primer"
     primer_bind     6704..6725
                     /label=EGFP-C
                     /note="EGFP, forward primer"
     misc_feature    6784..7372
                     /label=WPRE
                     /note="woodchuck hepatitis virus posttranscriptional
                     regulatory element"
     primer_bind     complement(6837..6857)
                     /label=WPRE-R
                     /note="WPRE, reverse primer"
     CDS             complement(7255..7266)
                     /codon_start=1
                     /product="Factor Xa recognition and cleavage site"
                     /label=Factor Xa site
                     /translation="IEGR"
     LTR             7447..7680
                     /label=3' LTR (Delta-U3)
                     /note="self-inactivating 3' long terminal repeat (LTR) from
                     HIV-1"
     primer_bind     complement(7799..7817)
                     /label=pBRforEco
                     /note="pBR322 vectors, upsteam of EcoRI site, forward
                     primer"
     promoter        7885..7989
                     /gene="bla"
                     /label=AmpR promoter
     CDS             7990..8850
                     /codon_start=1
                     /gene="bla"
                     /product="beta-lactamase"
                     /label=AmpR
                     /note="confers resistance to ampicillin, carbenicillin, and
                     related antibiotics"
                     /translation="MSIQHFRVALIPFFAAFCLPVFAHPETLVKVKDAEDQLGARVGYI
                     ELDLNSGKILESFRPEERFPMMSTFKVLLCGAVLSRVDAGQEQLGRRIHYSQNDLVEYS
                     PVTEKHLTDGMTVRELCSAAITMSDNTAANLLLTTIGGPKELTAFLHNMGDHVTRLDRW
                     EPELNEAIPNDERDTTMPVAMATTLRKLLTGELLTLASRQQLIDWMEADKVAGPLLRSA
                     LPAGWFIADKSGAGERGSRGIIAALGPDGKPSRIVVIYTTGSQATMDERNRQIAEIGAS
                     LIKHW"
     primer_bind     complement(8208..8227)
                     /label=Amp-R
                     /note="Ampicillin resistance gene, reverse primer"
     rep_origin      9021..9609
                     /direction=RIGHT
                     /label=ori
                     /note="high-copy-number ColE1/pMB1/pBR322/pUC origin of
                     replication"
     primer_bind     9510..9529
                     /label=pBR322ori-F
                     /note="pBR322 origin, forward primer"
     primer_bind     9763..9780
                     /label=L4440
                     /note="L4440 vector, forward primer"
     primer_bind     9872..9891
                     /label=SV40pro-F
                     /note="SV40 promoter/origin, forward primer"
     protein_bind    10020..10041
                     /label=CAP binding site
                     /bound_moiety="E. coli catabolite activator protein"
                     /note="CAP binding activates transcription in the presence
                     of cAMP."
     promoter        10056..10086
                     /label=lac promoter
                     /note="promoter for the E. coli lac operon"
     protein_bind    10094..10110
                     /label=lac operator
                     /bound_moiety="lac repressor encoded by lacI"
                     /note="The lac repressor binds to the lac operator to
                     inhibit transcription in E. coli. This inhibition can be
                     relieved by adding lactose or
                     isopropyl-beta-D-thiogalactopyranoside (IPTG)."
     primer_bind     10099..10121
                     /label=M13/pUC Reverse
                     /note="In lacZ gene"
     primer_bind     10118..10134
                     /label=M13 rev
                     /note="common sequencing primer, one of multiple similar
                     variants"
     primer_bind     10118..10134
                     /label=M13 Reverse
                     /note="In lacZ gene. Also called M13-rev"
     primer_bind     10184..10203
                     /label=EBV-rev
                     /note="SV40 polyA terminator, reverse primer"
     LTR             10395..11028
                     /label=3' LTR
                     /note="3' long terminal repeat (LTR) from HIV-1"
     misc_feature    11075..11200
                     /label=HIV-1 Psi
                     /note="packaging signal of human immunodeficiency virus
                     type 1"
     misc_feature    11697..11930
                     /label=RRE
                     /note="The Rev response element (RRE) of HIV-1 allows for
                     Rev-dependent mRNA export from the nucleus to the
                     cytoplasm."
     CDS             12115..12159
                     /codon_start=1
                     /product="antigenic peptide corresponding to amino acids
                     655 to 669 of the HIV envelope protein gp41 (Lutje Hulsik
                     et al., 2013)"
                     /label=gp41 peptide
                     /note="recognized by the 2H10 single-chain llama nanobody"
                     /translation="KNEQELLELDKWASL"
     misc_feature    12452..12569
                     /label=cPPT/CTS
                     /note="central polypurine tract and central termination
                     sequence of HIV-1"
ORIGIN
        1 ggctccggtg cccgtcagtg ggcagagcgc acatcgccca cagtccccga gaagttgggg
       61 ggaggggtcg gcaattgaac cggtgcctag agaaggtggc gcggggtaaa ctgggaaagt
      121 gatgtcgtgt actggctccg cctttttccc gagggtgggg gagaaccgta tataagtgca
      181 gtagtcgccg tgaacgttct ttttcgcaac gggtttgccg ccagaacaca ggtaagtgcc
      241 gtgtgtggtt cccgcgggcc tggcctcttt acgggttatg gcccttgcgt gccttgaatt
      301 acttccacct ggctgcagta cgtgattctt gatcccgagc ttcgggttgg aagtgggtgg
      361 gagagttcga ggccttgcgc ttaaggagcc ccttcgcctc gtgcttgagt tgaggcctgg
      421 cctgggcgct ggggccgccg cgtgcgaatc tggtggcacc ttcgcgcctg tctcgctgct
      481 ttcgataagt ctctagccat ttaaaatttt tgatgacctg ctgcgacgct ttttttctgg
      541 caagatagtc ttgtaaatgc gggccaagat ctgcacactg gtatttcggt ttttggggcc
      601 gcgggcggcg acggggcccg tgcgtcccag cgcacatgtt cggcgaggcg gggcctgcga
      661 gcgcggccac cgagaatcgg acgggggtag tctcaagctg gccggcctgc tctggtgcct
      721 ggcctcgcgc cgccgtgtat cgccccgccc tgggcggcaa ggctggcccg gtcggcacca
      781 gttgcgtgag cggaaagatg gccgcttccc ggccctgctg cagggagctc aaaatggagg
      841 acgcggcgct cgggagagcg ggcgggtgag tcacccacac aaaggaaaag ggcctttccg
      901 tcctcagccg tcgcttcatg tgactccacg gagtaccggg cgccgtccag gcacctcgat
      961 tagttctcga gcttttggag tacgtcgtct ttaggttggg gggaggggtt ttatgcgatg
     1021 gagtttcccc acactgagtg ggtggagact gaagttaggc cagcttggca cttgatgtaa
     1081 ttctccttgg aatttgccct ttttgagttt ggatcttggt tcattctcaa gcctcagaca
     1141 gtggttcaaa gtttttttct tccatttcag gtgtcgtgaa gcggccctgc agatatcaac
     1201 aagtttgtac aaaaaagcag gcaccatgaa gtctggctcc ggaggagggt ccccgacctc
     1261 gctgtggggg ctcctgtttc tctccgccgc gctctcgctc tggccgacga gtggannnnn
     1321 nnnnnnnnnn nnnnnnnnnn nnnnnnnnnn nnnnnnnnnn nnnnnnnnnn nnnnnnnnnn
     1381 nnnnnnnnnn nnnnnnnnnn nnnnnnnnnn nnnnnnnnnn nnnnnnnnnn nnnnnnnnnn
     1441 nnnnnnnnnn nnnnnnnnnn nnnnnnnnnn nnnnnnnnnn nnnnnnnnnn nnnnnnnnnn
     1501 nnnnnnnnnn nnnnnnnnnn nnnnnnnnnn nnnnnnnnnn nnnnnnnnnn nnnnnnnnnn
     1561 nnnnnnnnnn nnnnnnnnnn nnnnnnnnnn nnnnnnnnnn nnnnnnnnnn nnnnnnnnnn
     1621 nnnnnnnnnn nnnnnnnnnn nnnnnnnnnn nnnnnnnnnn nnnnnnnnnn nnnnnnnnnn
     1681 nnnnnnnnnn nnnnnnnnnn nnnnnnnnnn nnnnnnnnnn nnnnnnnnnn nnnnnnnnnn
     1741 nnnnnnnnnn nnnnnnnnnn nnnnnnnnnn nnnnnnnnnn nnnnnnnnnn nnnnnnnnnn
     1801 nnnnnnnnnn nnnnnnnnnn nnnnnnnnnn nnnnnnnnnn nnnnnnnnnn nnnnnnnnnn
     1861 nnnnnnnnnn nnnnnnnnnn nnnnnnnnnn nnnnnnnnnn nnnnnnnnnn nnnnnnnnnn
     1921 nnnnnnnnnn nnnnnnnnnn nnnnnnnnnn nnnnnnnnnn nnnnnnnnnn nnnnnnnnnn
     1981 nnnnnnnnnn nnnnnnnnnn nnnnnnnnnn nnnnnnnnnn nnnnnnnnnn nnnnnnnnnn
     2041 nnnnnnnnnn nnnnnnnnnn nnnnnnnnnn nnnnnnnnnn nnnnnnnnnn nnnnnnnnnn
     2101 nnnnnnnnnn nnnnnnnnnn nnnnnnnnnn nnnnnnnnnn nnnnnnnnnn nnnnnnnnnn
     2161 nnnnnnnnnn nnnnnnnnnn nnnnnnnnnn nnnnnnnnnn nnnnnnnnnn nnnnnnnnnn
     2221 nnnnnnnnnn nnnnnnnnnn nnnnnnnnnn nnnnnnnnnn nnnnnnnnnn nnnnnnnnnn
     2281 nnnnnnnnnn nnnnnnnnnn nnnnnnnnnn nnnnnnnnnn nnnnnnnnnn nnnnnnnnnn
     2341 nnnnnnnnnn nnnnnnnnnn nnnnnnnnnn nnnnnnnnnn nnnnnnnnnn nnnnnnnnnn
     2401 nnnnnnnnnn nnnnnnnnnn nnnnnnnnnn nnnnnnnnnn nnnnnnnnnn nnnnnnnnnn
     2461 nnnnnnnnnn nnnnnnnnnn nnnnnnnnnn nnnnnnnnnn nnnnnnnnnn nnnnnnnnnn
     2521 nnnnnnnnnn nnnnnnnnnn nnnnnnnnnn nnnnnnnnnn nnnnnnnnnn nnnnnnnnnn
     2581 nnnnnnnnnn nnnnnnnnnn nnnnnnnnnn nnnnnnnnnn nnnnnnnnnn nnnnnnnnnn
     2641 nnnnnnnnnn nnnnnnnnnn nnnnnnnnnn nnnnnnnnnn nnnnnnnnnn nnnnnnnnnn
     2701 nnnnnnnnnn nnnnnnnnnn nnnnnnnnnn nnnnnnnnnn nnnnnnnnnn nnnnnnnnnn
     2761 nnnnnnnnnn nnnnnnnnnn nnnnnnnnnn nnnnnnnnnn nnnnnnnnnn nnnnnnnnnn
     2821 nnnnnnnnnn nnnnnnnnnn nnnnnnnnnn nnnnnnnnnn nnnnnnnnnn nnnnnnnnnn
     2881 nnnnnnnnnn nnnnnnnnnn nnnnnnnnnn nnnnnnnnnn nnnnnnnnnn nnnnnnnnnn
     2941 nnnnnnnnnn nnnnnnnnnn nnnnnnnnnn nnnnnnnnnn nnnnnnnnnn nnnnnnnnnn
     3001 nnnnnnnnnn nnnnnnnnnn nnnnnnnnnn nnnnnnnnnn nnnnnnnnnn nnnnnnnnnn
     3061 nnnnnnnnnn nnnnnnnnnn nnnnnnnnnn nnnnnnnnnn nnnnnnnnnn nnnnnnnnnn
     3121 nnnnnnnnnn nnnnnnnnnn nnnnnnnnnn nnnnnnnnnn nnnnnnnnnn nnnnnnnnnn
     3181 nnnnnnnnnn nnnnnnnnnn nnnnnnnnnn nnnnnnnnnn nnnnnnnnnn nnnnnnnnnn
     3241 nnnnnnnnnn nnnnnnnnnn nnnnnnnnnn nnnnnnnnnn nnnnnnnnnn nnnnnnnnnn
     3301 nnnnnnnnnn nnnnnnnnnn nnnnnnnnnn nnnnnnnnnn nnnnnnnnnn nnnnnnnnnn
     3361 nnnnnnnnnn nnnnnnnnnn nnnnnnnnnn nnnnnnnnnn nnnnnnnnnn nnnnnnnnnn
     3421 nnnnnnnnnn nnnnnnnnnn nnnnnnnnnn nnnnnnnnnn nnnnnnnnnn nnnnnnnnnn
     3481 nnnnnnnnnn nnnnnnnnnn nnnnnnnnnn nnnnnnnnnn nnnnnnnnnn nnnnnnnnnn
     3541 nnnnnnnnnn nnnnnnnnnn nnnnnnnnnn nnnnnnnnnn nnnnnnnnnn nnnnnnnnnn
     3601 nnnnnnnnnn nnnnnnnnnn nnnnnnnnnn nnnnnnnnnn nnnnnnnnnn nnnnnnnnnn
     3661 nnnnnnnnnn nnnnnnnnnn nnnnnnnnnn nnnnnnnnnn nnnnnnnnnn nnnnnnnnnn
     3721 nnnnnnnnnn nnnnnnnnnn nnnnnnnnnn nnnnnnnnnn nnnnnnnnnn nnnnnnnnnn
     3781 nnnnnnnnnn nnnnnnnnnn nnnnnnnnnn nnnnnnnnnn nnnnnnnnnn nnnnnnnnnn
     3841 nnnnnnnnnn nnnnnnnnnn nnnnnnnnnn nnnnnnnnnn nnnnnnnnnn nnnnnnnnnn
     3901 nnnnnnnnnn nnnnnnnnnn nnnnnnnnnn nnnnnnnnnn nnnnnnnnnn nnnnnnnnnn
     3961 nnnnnnnnnn nnnnnnnnnn nnnnnnnnnn nnnnnnnnnn nnnaaaacag gatatgaaaa
     4021 cttcatccat ctgatcatcg ctctgcccgt cgctgtcctg ttgatcgtgg gagggttggt
     4081 gattatgctg tacgtcttcc atagaaagag aaataacagc aggctgggga atggagtgct
     4141 gtatgcctct gtgaacccgg agtacttcag cgctgctgat gtgtacgttc ctgatgagtg
     4201 ggaggtggct cgggagaaga tcaccatgag ccgggaactt gggcaggggt cgtttgggat
     4261 ggtctatgaa ggagttgcca agggtgtggt gaaagatgaa cctgaaacca gagtggccat
     4321 taaaacagtg aacgaggccg caagcatgcg tgagaggatt gagtttctca acgaagcttc
     4381 tgtgatgaag gagctcaatt gtcaccatgt ggtgcgattg ctgggtgtgg tgtcccaagg
     4441 ccagccaaca ctggtcatca tggaactgat gacacggggc gatctcaaaa gttatctccg
     4501 gtctctgagg ccagaaatgg agaataatcc agtcctagca cctccaagcc tgagcaagat
     4561 gattcagatg gccggagaga ttgcagacgg catggcatac ctcaacgcca ataagttcgt
     4621 ccacagagac cttgctgccc ggaattgcat ggtagccgaa gatttcacag tcaaaatcgg
     4681 agattttggt atgacgcgag atatctatga gacagactat taccggaaag gagggaaagg
     4741 gctgctgccc gtgcgctgga tgtctcctga gtccctcaag gatggagtct tcaccactta
     4801 ctcggacgtc tggtccttcg gggtcgtcct ctgggagatc gccacactgg ccgagcagcc
     4861 ctaccagggc ttgtccaacg agcaagtcct tcgcttcgtc atggagggcg gccttctgga
     4921 caagccagac aactgtcctg acatgctgtt tgaactgatg cgcatgtgct ggcagtataa
     4981 ccccaagatg aggccttcct tcctggagat catcagcagc atcaaagagg agatggagcc
     5041 tggcttccgg gaggtctcct tctactacag cgaggagaac aagctgcccg agccggagga
     5101 gctggacctg gagccagaga acatggagag cgtccccctg gacccctcgg cctcctcgtc
     5161 ctccctgcca ctgcccgaca gacactcagg acacaaggcc gagaacggcc ccggccctgg
     5221 ggtgctggtc ctccgcgcca gcttcgacga gagacagcct tacgcccaca tgaacggggg
     5281 ccgcaagaac gagcgggcct tgccgctgcc ccagtcttcg acctgctaga acccagcttt
     5341 cttgtacaaa gtggttgata tccagcacag tggcggccgc tcgagtctag agggcccgcg
     5401 gttcgaaggt aagcctatcc ctaaccctct cctcggtctc gattctacgc gtaccggtta
     5461 gtaatgagat ccctcccccc cccctaacgt tactggccga agccgcttgg aataaggccg
     5521 gtgtgcgttt gtctatatgt tattttccac catattgccg tcttttggca atgtgagggc
     5581 ccggaaacct ggccctgtct tcttgacgag cattcctagg ggtctttccc ctctcgccaa
     5641 aggaatgcaa ggtctgttga atgtcgtgaa ggaagcagtt cctctggaag cttcttgaag
     5701 acaaacaacg tctgtagcga ccctttgcag gcagcggaac cccccacctg gcgacaggtg
     5761 cctctgcggc caaaagccac gtgtataaga tacacctgca aaggcggcac aaccccagtg
     5821 ccacgttgtg agttggatag ttgtggaaag agtcaaatgg ctctcctcaa gcgtattcaa
     5881 caaggggctg aaggatgccc agaaggtacc ccattgtatg ggatctgatc tggggcctcg
     5941 gtgcacatgc tttacatgtg tttagtcgag gttaaaaaaa cgtctaggcc ccccgaacca
     6001 cggggacgtg gttttccttt gaaaaacacg atgataatat ggccacacat atggtgagca
     6061 agggcgagga gctgttcacc ggggtggtgc ccatcctggt cgagctggac ggcgacgtaa
     6121 acggccacaa gttcagcgtg tccggcgagg gcgagggcga tgccacctac ggcaagctga
     6181 ccctgaagtt catctgcacc accggcaagc tgcccgtgcc ctggcccacc ctcgtgacca
     6241 ccctgaccta cggcgtgcag tgcttcagcc gctaccccga ccacatgaag cagcacgact
     6301 tcttcaagtc cgccatgccc gaaggctacg tccaggagcg caccatcttc ttcaaggacg
     6361 acggcaacta caagacccgc gccgaggtga agttcgaggg cgacaccctg gtgaaccgca
     6421 tcgagctgaa gggcatcgac ttcaaggagg acggcaacat cctggggcac aagctggagt
     6481 acaactacaa cagccacaac gtctatatca tggccgacaa gcagaagaac ggcatcaagg
     6541 tgaacttcaa gatccgccac aacatcgagg acggcagcgt gcagctcgcc gaccactacc
     6601 agcagaacac ccccatcggc gacggccccg tgctgctgcc cgacaaccac tacctgagca
     6661 cccagtccgc cctgagcaaa gaccccaacg agaagcgcga tcacatggtc ctgctggagt
     6721 tcgtgaccgc cgccgggatc actctcggca tggacgagct gtacaagtaa atcgatagat
     6781 cctaatcaac ctctggatta caaaatttgt gaaagattga ctggtattct taactatgtt
     6841 gctcctttta cgctatgtgg atacgctgct ttaatgcctt tgtatcatgc tattgcttcc
     6901 cgtatggctt tcattttctc ctccttgtat aaatcctggt tgctgtctct ttatgaggag
     6961 ttgtggcccg ttgtcaggca acgtggcgtg gtgtgcactg tgtttgctga cgcaaccccc
     7021 actggttggg gcattgccac cacctgtcag ctcctttccg ggactttcgc tttccccctc
     7081 cctattgcca cggcggaact catcgccgcc tgccttgccc gctgctggac aggggctcgg
     7141 ctgttgggca ctgacaattc cgtggtgttg tcggggaaat catcgtcctt tccttggctg
     7201 ctcgcctgtg ttgccacctg gattctgcgc gggacgtcct tctgctacgt cccttcggcc
     7261 ctcaatccag cggaccttcc ttcccgcggc ctgctgccgg ctctgcggcc tcttccgcgt
     7321 cttcgccttc gccctcagac gagtcggatc tccctttggg ccgcctcccc gcctgagatc
     7381 ctttaagacc aatgacttac aaggcagctg tagatcttag ccacttttta aaagaaaagg
     7441 ggggactgga agggctaatt cactcccaac gaagacaaga tctgcttttt gcttgtactg
     7501 ggtctctctg gttagaccag atctgagcct gggagctctc tggctaacta gggaacccac
     7561 tgcttaagcc tcaataaagc ttgccttgag tgcttcaagt agtgtgtgcc cgtctgttgt
     7621 gtgactctgg taactagaga tccctcagac ccttttagtc agtgtggaaa atctctagca
     7681 gtagtagttc atgtcatctt attattcagt atttataact tgcaaagaaa tgaatatcag
     7741 agagtgagag gcccgggtta attaaggaaa gggctagatc attcttgaag acgaaagggc
     7801 ctcgtgatac gcctattttt ataggttaat gtcatgataa taatggtttc ttagacgtca
     7861 ggtggcactt ttcggggaaa tgtgcgcgga acccctattt gtttattttt ctaaatacat
     7921 tcaaatatgt atccgctcat gagacaataa ccctgataaa tgcttcaata atattgaaaa
     7981 aggaagagta tgagtattca acatttccgt gtcgccctta ttcccttttt tgcggcattt
     8041 tgccttcctg tttttgctca cccagaaacg ctggtgaaag taaaagatgc tgaagatcag
     8101 ttgggtgcac gagtgggtta catcgaactg gatctcaaca gcggtaagat ccttgagagt
     8161 tttcgccccg aagaacgttt tccaatgatg agcactttta aagttctgct atgtggcgcg
     8221 gtattatccc gtgttgacgc cgggcaagag caactcggtc gccgcataca ctattctcag
     8281 aatgacttgg ttgagtactc accagtcaca gaaaagcatc ttacggatgg catgacagta
     8341 agagaattat gcagtgctgc cataaccatg agtgataaca ctgcggccaa cttacttctg
     8401 acaacgatcg gaggaccgaa ggagctaacc gcttttttgc acaacatggg ggatcatgta
     8461 actcgccttg atcgttggga accggagctg aatgaagcca taccaaacga cgagcgtgac
     8521 accacgatgc ctgtagcaat ggcaacaacg ttgcgcaaac tattaactgg cgaactactt
     8581 actctagctt cccggcaaca attaatagac tggatggagg cggataaagt tgcaggacca
     8641 cttctgcgct cggcccttcc ggctggctgg tttattgctg ataaatctgg agccggtgag
     8701 cgtgggtctc gcggtatcat tgcagcactg gggccagatg gtaagccctc ccgtatcgta
     8761 gttatctaca cgacggggag tcaggcaact atggatgaac gaaatagaca gatcgctgag
     8821 ataggtgcct cactgattaa gcattggtaa ctgtcagacc aagtttactc atatatactt
     8881 tagattgatt taaaacttca tttttaattt aaaaggatct aggtgaagat cctttttgat
     8941 aatctcatga ccaaaatccc ttaacgtgag ttttcgttcc actgagcgtc agaccccgta
     9001 gaaaagatca aaggatcttc ttgagatcct ttttttctgc gcgtaatctg ctgcttgcaa
     9061 acaaaaaaac caccgctacc agcggtggtt tgtttgccgg atcaagagct accaactctt
     9121 tttccgaagg taactggctt cagcagagcg cagataccaa atactgttct tctagtgtag
     9181 ccgtagttag gccaccactt caagaactct gtagcaccgc ctacatacct cgctctgcta
     9241 atcctgttac cagtggctgc tgccagtggc gataagtcgt gtcttaccgg gttggactca
     9301 agacgatagt taccggataa ggcgcagcgg tcgggctgaa cggggggttc gtgcacacag
     9361 cccagcttgg agcgaacgac ctacaccgaa ctgagatacc tacagcgtga gctatgagaa
     9421 agcgccacgc ttcccgaagg gagaaaggcg gacaggtatc cggtaagcgg cagggtcgga
     9481 acaggagagc gcacgaggga gcttccaggg ggaaacgcct ggtatcttta tagtcctgtc
     9541 gggtttcgcc acctctgact tgagcgtcga tttttgtgat gctcgtcagg ggggcggagc
     9601 ctatggaaaa acgccagcaa cgcggccttt ttacggttcc tggccttttg ctggcctttt
     9661 gctcacatgt tctttcctgc gttatcccct gattctgtgg ataaccgtat taccgccttt
     9721 gagtgagctg ataccgctcg ccgcagccga acgaccgagc gcagcgagtc agtgagcgag
     9781 gaagcggaag agcgcccaat acgcaaaccg cctctccccg cgcgttggcc gattcattaa
     9841 tgcagcaagc tcatggctga ctaatttttt ttatttatgc agaggccgag gccgcctcgg
     9901 cctctgagct attccagaag tagtgaggag gcttttttgg aggcctaggc ttttgcaaaa
     9961 agctccccgt ggcacgacag gtttcccgac tggaaagcgg gcagtgagcg caacgcaatt
    10021 aatgtgagtt agctcactca ttaggcaccc caggctttac actttatgct tccggctcgt
    10081 atgttgtgtg gaattgtgag cggataacaa tttcacacag gaaacagcta tgacatgatt
    10141 acgaatttca caaataaagc atttttttca ctgcattcta gttgtggttt gtccaaactc
    10201 atcaatgtat cttatcatgt ctggatcaac tggataactc aagctaacca aaatcatccc
    10261 aaacttccca ccccataccc tattaccact gccaattacc tgtggtttca tttactctaa
    10321 acctgtgatt cctctgaatt attttcattt taaagaaatt gtatttgtta aatatgtact
    10381 acaaacttag tagttggaag ggctaattca ctcccaaaga agacaagata tccttgatct
    10441 gtggatctac cacacacaag gctacttccc tgattagcag aactacacac cagggccagg
    10501 ggtcagatat ccactgacct ttggatggtg ctacaagcta gtaccagttg agccagataa
    10561 ggtagaagag gccaataaag gagagaacac cagcttgtta caccctgtga gcctgcatgg
    10621 gatggatgac ccggagagag aagtgttaga gtggaggttt gacagccgcc tagcatttca
    10681 tcacgtggcc cgagagctgc atccggagta cttcaagaac tgctgatatc gagcttgcta
    10741 caagggactt tccgctgggg actttccagg gaggcgtggc ctgggcggga ctggggagtg
    10801 gcgagccctc agatcctgca tataagcagc tgctttttgc ctgtactggg tctctctggt
    10861 tagaccagat ctgagcctgg gagctctctg gctaactagg gaacccactg cttaagcctc
    10921 aataaagctt gccttgagtg cttcaagtag tgtgtgcccg tctgttgtgt gactctggta
    10981 actagagatc cctcagaccc ttttagtcag tgtggaaaat ctctagcagt ggcgcccgaa
    11041 cagggacttg aaagcgaaag ggaaaccaga ggagctctct cgacgcagga ctcggcttgc
    11101 tgaagcgcgc acggcaagag gcgaggggcg gcgactggtg agtacgccaa aaattttgac
    11161 tagcggaggc tagaaggaga gagatgggtg cgagagcgtc agtattaagc gggggagaat
    11221 tagatcgcga tgggaaaaaa ttcggttaag gccaggggga aagaaaaaat ataaattaaa
    11281 acatatagta tgggcaagca gggagctaga acgattcgca gttaatcctg gcctgttaga
    11341 aacatcagaa ggctgtagac aaatactggg acagctacaa ccatcccttc agacaggatc
    11401 agaagaactt agatcattat ataatacagt agcaaccctc tattgtgtgc atcaaaggat
    11461 agagataaaa gacaccaagg aagctttaga caagatagag gaagagcaaa acaaaagtaa
    11521 gaccaccgca cagcaagcgg ccggccgctg atcttcagac ctggaggagg agatatgagg
    11581 gacaattgga gaagtgaatt atataaatat aaagtagtaa aaattgaacc attaggagta
    11641 gcacccacca aggcaaagag aagagtggtg cagagagaaa aaagagcagt gggaatagga
    11701 gctttgttcc ttgggttctt gggagcagca ggaagcacta tgggcgcagc gtcaatgacg
    11761 ctgacggtac aggccagaca attattgtct ggtatagtgc agcagcagaa caatttgctg
    11821 agggctattg aggcgcaaca gcatctgttg caactcacag tctggggcat caagcagctc
    11881 caggcaagaa tcctggctgt ggaaagatac ctaaaggatc aacagctcct ggggatttgg
    11941 ggttgctctg gaaaactcat ttgcaccact gctgtgcctt ggaatgctag ttggagtaat
    12001 aaatctctgg aacagatttg gaatcacacg acctggatgg agtgggacag agaaattaac
    12061 aattacacaa gcttaataca ctccttaatt gaagaatcgc aaaaccagca agaaaagaat
    12121 gaacaagaat tattggaatt agataaatgg gcaagtttgt ggaattggtt taacataaca
    12181 aattggctgt ggtatataaa attattcata atgatagtag gaggcttggt aggtttaaga
    12241 atagtttttg ctgtactttc tatagtgaat agagttaggc agggatattc accattatcg
    12301 tttcagaccc acctcccaac cccgagggga cccgacaggc ccgaaggaat agaagaagaa
    12361 ggtggagaga gagacagaga cagatccatt cgattagtga acggatctcg acggtatcgc
    12421 cgaattcaca aatggcagta ttcatccaca attttaaaag aaaagggggg attggggggt
    12481 acagtgcagg ggaaagaata gtagacataa tagcaacaga catacaaact aaagaattac
    12541 aaaaacaaat tacaaaaatt caaaattttc gggtttatta cagggacagc agagatccag
    12601 tttggactag tcgtga
//
