>Addgene plasmid #116414 | pHAGE-IGF1R-F1057L | depositor partial sequence | sequence record 219288 | insert
ATGAAGTCTGGCTCCGGAGGAGGGTCCCCGACCTCGCTGTGGGGGCTCCTGTTTCTCTCCGCCGCGCTCT
CGCTCTGGCCGACGAGTGGA
[2688 nt withheld, positions 91-2778]
AAAACAGGATATGAAAACTTCATCCATCTGATCATCGCTCTGCCCGTCGCTGTCCTGTTGATCGTGGGAG
GGTTGGTGATTATGCTGTACGTCTTCCATAGAAAGAGAAATAACAGCAGGCTGGGGAATGGAGTGCTGTA
TGCCTCTGTGAACCCGGAGTACTTCAGCGCTGCTGATGTGTACGTTCCTGATGAGTGGGAGGTGGCTCGG
GAGAAGATCACCATGAGCCGGGAACTTGGGCAGGGGTCGTTTGGGATGGTCTATGAAGGAGTTGCCAAGG
GTGTGGTGAAAGATGAACCTGAAACCAGAGTGGCCATTAAAACAGTGAACGAGGCCGCAAGCATGCGTGA
GAGGATTGAGTTTCTCAACGAAGCTTCTGTGATGAAGGAGCTCAATTGTCACCATGTGGTGCGATTGCTG
GGTGTGGTGTCCCAAGGCCAGCCAACACTGGTCATCATGGAACTGATGACACGGGGCGATCTCAAAAGTT
ATCTCCGGTCTCTGAGGCCAGAAATGGAGAATAATCCAGTCCTAGCACCTCCAAGCCTGAGCAAGATGAT
TCAGATGGCCGGAGAGATTGCAGACGGCATGGCATACCTCAACGCCAATAAGTTCGTCCACAGAGACCTT
GCTGCCCGGAATTGCATGGTAGCCGAAGATTTCACAGTCAAAATCGGAGATTTTGGTATGACGCGAGATA
TCTATGAGACAGACTATTACCGGAAAGGAGGGAAAGGGCTGCTGCCCGTGCGCTGGATGTCTCCTGAGTC
CCTCAAGGATGGAGTCTTCACCACTTACTCGGACGTCTGGTCCTTCGGGGTCGTCCTCTGGGAGATCGCC
ACACTGGCCGAGCAGCCCTACCAGGGCTTGTCCAACGAGCAAGTCCTTCGCTTCGTCATGGAGGGCGGCC
TTCTGGACAAGCCAGACAACTGTCCTGACATGCTGTTTGAACTGATGCGCATGTGCTGGCAGTATAACCC
CAAGATGAGGCCTTCCTTCCTGGAGATCATCAGCAGCATCAAAGAGGAGATGGAGCCTGGCTTCCGGGAG
GTCTCCTTCTACTACAGCGAGGAGAACAAGCTGCCCGAGCCGGAGGAGCTGGACCTGGAGCCAGAGAACA
TGGAGAGCGTCCCCCTGGACCCCTCGGCCTCCTCGTCCTCCCTGCCACTGCCCGACAGACACTCAGGACA
CAAGGCCGAGAACGGCCCCGGCCCTGGGGTGCTGGTCCTCCGCGCCAGCTTCGACGAGAGACAGCCTTAC
GCCCACATGAACGGGGGCCGCAAGAACGAGCGGGCCTTGCCGCTGCCCCAGTCTTCGACCTGCTGA
